>Addgene plasmid #139905 | pBEL1858 | addgene full sequence | sequence record 310590 | Addgene NGS Result
TCCTGGCCTTTTGCTGGCCTTTTGCTCACATGTTCTTTCCTGCGTTATCCCCTGATTCTGTGGATAACCG
TATTACCGCCTTTGAGTGAGCTGATACCGCTCGCCGCAGCCGAACGACCGAGCGCAGCGAGTCAGTGAGC
GAGGAAGCGGAAGAGCGCCTGATGCGGTATTTTCTCCTTACGCATCTGTGCGGTATTTCACACCGCAATG
GTGCACTCTCAGTACAATCTGCTCTGATGCCGCATAGTTAAGCCAGTATACACTCCGCTATCGCTACGTG
ACTGGGTCATGGCTGCGCCCCGACACCCGCCAACACCCGCTGACGCGCCCTGACGGGCTTGTCTGCTCCC
GGCATCCGCTTACAGACAAGCTGTGACCGTCTCCGGGAGCTGCATGTGTCAGAGGTTTTCACCGTCATCA
CCGAAACGCGCGAGGCAGCTGCGGTAAAGCTCATCAGCGTGGTCGTGAAGCGATTCACAGATGTCTGCCT
GTTCATCCGCGTCCAGCTCGTTGAGTTTCTCCAGAAGCGTTAATGTCTGGCTTCTGATAAAGCGGGCCAT
GTTAAGGGCGGTTTTTTCCTGTTTGGTCACTGATGCCTCCGTGTAAGGGGGATTTCTGTTCATGGGGGTA
ATGATACCGATGAAACGAGAGAGGATGCTCACGATACGGGTTACTGATGATGAACATGCCCGGTTACTGG
AACGTTGTGAGGGTAAACAACTGGCGGTATGGATGCGGCGGGACCAGAGAAAAATCACTCAGGGTCAATG
CCAGCGCTTCGTTAATACAGATGTAGGTGTTCCACAGGGTAGCCAGCAGCATCCTGCGATGCAGATCCGG
AACATAATGGTGCAGGGCGCTGACTTCCGCGTTTCCAGACTTTACGAAACACGGAAACCGAAGACCATTC
ATGTTGTTGCTCAGGTCGCAGACGTTTTGCAGCAGCAGTCGCTTCACGTTCGCTCGCGTATCGGTGATTC
ATTCTGCTAACCAGTAAGGCAACCCCGCCAGCCTAGCCGGGTCCTCAACGACAGGAGCACGATCATGCGC
ACCCGTGGCCAGGACCCAACGCTGCCCGAGATCTCGATCCCGCGAAATTAATACGACTCACTATAGGGAG
ACCACAACGGTTTCCCTCTAGAAATAATTTTGTTTAACTTTAAGAAGGAGATATACATATGGCTCTTAAC
ACACCACAAATTACGCCGACAAAAAAGATAACAGTGAGGGCAATCGGCGAGGAACTGCCGCGTGGTGATT
ACCAACGTTGCCCGCAATGTGACATGCTGTTTAGCCTGCCCGAGATAAATTCTCATCAAAGTGCCTATTG
TCCGCGCTGTCAGGCAAAAATTCGTGACGGGCGCGACTGGTCGCTAACGCGCCTGGCGGCAATGGCCTTC
ACCATGCTGTTGCTTATGCCGTTTGCCTGGGGCGAACCGCTGTTGCATATCTGGCTGTTAGGCATTCGTA
TTGACGCCAACGTTATGCAAGGCATCTGGCAAATGACCAAACAGGGCGATGCGATAACGGGGTCGATGGT
CTTTTTCTGCGTTATTGGTGCCCCGCTCATTCTGGTGACCTCCATAGCTTATTTATGGTTTGGTAACCGA
CTGGGAATGAATTTACGTCCGGTACTGCTGATGCTTGAGCGACTTAAAGAGTGGGTAATGCTCGATATCT
ACCTGGTCGGCATTGGCGTTGCTTCTATAAAGGTACAGGATTATGCCCATATCCAGGCTGGTGTCGGCTT
GTTCTCTTTTGTGGCGTTGGTGATTTTAACGACGGTGACGTTGTCACATCTTAATGTCGAAGAACTGTGG
GAGCGATTTTATCCGCAGCGCCCCGCTACGCGTAGGGACGAGAAACTTCGTGTCTGCCTAGGGTGCCATT
TTACCGGCTATCCAGATCAGCGTGGTCGCTGCCCGCGTTGCCATATCCCGCTACGCCTGCGTCGCCGTCA
TAGTCTGCAAAAATGCTGGGCGGCGCTGTTAGCGTCAATCGTTTTATTGTTACCTGCCAACCTGTTGCCT
ATTTCTATCATTTATCTGAACGGAGGACGGCAGGAAGATACAATTCTTTCCGGAATTATGTCGCTGGCAA
GTAGCAACATTGCGGTTGCAGGAATCGTGTTTATCGCCAGTATTCTGGTCCCGTTTACTAAAGTGATCGT
CATGTTCACTTTACTGTTGAGCATTCATTTTAAATGCCAGCAAGGTTTACGCACACGCATTCTGTTACTG
CGGATGGTGACCTGGATTGGTCGCTGGTCGATGCTCGACCTGTTTGTCATATCTTTAACCATGTCGCTGA
TTAATCGCGATCAGATCCTCGCTTTTACTATGGGACCGGCTGCGTTTTATTTCGGCGCAGCGGTAATTTT
GACTATTCTTGCTGTGGAATGGCTGGACAGCCGCTTACTTTGGGATGCACATGAGTCAGGAAACGCCCGC
TTCGACGACTGAAGCGCAGATTAAAAATAAACGCCGTATCTCACCTTTCTGGCTGCTGCCGTTCATCGCG
CTAATGATTGCCAGTTGGCTGATTTGGGACAGTTATCAGGACCGGGGTAATACCGTCACCATCGACTTTA
TGTCGGCGGATGGTATTGTTCCAGGCCGTACGCCTGTTCGTTATCAGGGCGTTGAAGTCGGAACAGTGCA
GGACATCAGCCTCAGCGACGATCTTCGTAAGATTGAAGTCAAGGTCAGCATCAAGTCCGATATGAAAGAT
GCGCTGCGCGAAGAGACTCAGTTCTGGCTGGTGACGCCAAAAGCATCGTTGGCAGGTGTCTCCGGGCTGG
ACGCCCTCGTCGGTGGGAACTATATCGGCATGATGCCGGGTAAAGGTAAAGAGCAGGATCACTTTGTCGC
ACTCGATACCCAACCGAAATATCGGCTGGACAATGGCGATCTGATGATCCACCTGCAAGCCCCCGATCTC
GGTTCGCTGAACAGCGGTTCATTGGTCTATTTCCGCAAGATCCCGGTGGGAAAAGTCTACGACTATGCCA
TCAATCCCAACAAGCAAGGCGTGGTGATTGATGTCCTGATCGAGCGGCGTTTTACCGATCTGGTGAAAAA
AGGTAGCCGTTTCTGGAACGTTTCCGGCGTTGATGCCAACGTCAGTATCAGTGGCGCGAAGGTGAAACTG
GAAAGCCTGGCGGCAAACGTTAACGGTGCGATTGCCTTCGATTCACCAGAAGAGTCGAAACCTGCCGAGG
CGGAAGATACCTTTGGTCTGTATGAAGATCTGGCCCACAGCCAGCGTGGCGTAATAATAAAACTGGAACT
GCCGAGTGGGGCCGGATTAACCGCCGACTCGACGCCGTTAATGTATCAGGGGCTGGAAGTCGGACAGCTG
ACTAAACTGGATTTAAATCCTGGTGGTAAAGTCACAGGGGAAATGACCGTTGATCCCAGCGTCGTTACCC
TGCTTCGTGAAAATACCCGCATCGAATTACGCAACCCGAAATTATCCCTTAGCGATGCTAATCTCAGCGC
CCTGCTGACCGGCAAAACCTTCGAGCTGGTGCCCGGCGATGGCGAGCCACGCAAAGAGTTCGTTGTTGTG
CCAGGCGAAAAAGCACTGCTGCATGAACCTGATGTTCTGACGCTGACCCTGACCGCGCCGGAAAGTTACG
GTATTGATGCGGGTCAGCCGCTCATTCTTCACGGCGTGCAGGTAGGCCAGGTTATCGATCGTAAACTCAC
CAGCAAAGGCGTCACCTTTACCGTCGCCATCGAGCCTCAGCATCGCGAACTGGTAAAAGGCGATAGCAAA
TTTGTCGTCAACAGCCGTGTCGATGTGAAGGTGGGGCTGGATGGCGTTGAGTTTCTCGGTGCCAGCGCCT
CAGAATGGATCAATGGCGGGATACGTATTCTGCCGGGCGATAAAGGTGAGATGAAAGCCAGCTATCCACT
GTATGCCAATTTGGAAAAAGCGCTGGAGAACAGCCTTAGCGATTTACCCACCACAACCGTGAGTTTGAGT
GCAGAGACGCTGCCGGATGTGCAGGCAGGATCGGTAGTGCTGTACCGTAAATTTGAAGTTGGTGAAGTGA
TTACCGTGCGTCCGCGAGCTAACGCGTTTGACATCGATCTGCATATTAAGCCGGAGTATCGCAACCTTCT
GACCAGCAATAGCGTGTTCTGGGCAGAAGGCGGGGCGAAAGTTCAGCTGAATGGTAGTGGTCTGACCGTA
CAGGCATCCCCGCTCTCCAGAGCTCTAAAGGGAGCCATTAGCTTCGACAACCTCAGCGGTGCCAGCGCCA
GTCAGCGTAAAGGCGATAAGCGTATTCTGTATGCTTCCGAAACAGCGGCCCGTGCGGTTGGCGGGCAGAT
TACGCTTCACGCTTTCGATGCCGGAAAACTGGCGGTCGGGATGCCAATTCGCTATCTCGGTATTGACATC
GGGCAAATCCAGACGCTGGATCTGATTACCGCACGCAATGAAGTACAGGCAAAGGCGGTACTTTACCCGG
AATATGTCCAGACCTTTGCTCGCGGTGGTACGCGCTTCTCAGTGGTCACACCGCAAATTTCGGCAGCTGG
CGTTGAGCATCTTGATACTATCCTCCAGCCGTATATCAACGTCGAACCAGGCCGGGGCAATCCTCGCCGC
GACTTTGAATTACAAGAGGCCACCATTACTGATTCGCGGTACCTGGATGGCTTAAGCATTATTGTTGAAG
CGCCGGAAGCCGGTTCGTTAGGCATCGGTACGCCTGTGCTGTTCCGTGGTCTGGAAGTCGGTACGGTTAC
AGGAATGACGCTGGGGACATTGTCAGATCGCGTGATGATTGCGATGCGCATCAGTAAACGCTATCAACAC
CTGGTGCGTAACAATTCCGTCTTCTGGTTGGCATCGGGTTACAGTCTGGACTTTGGTCTGACGGGCGGCG
TAGTGAAAACCGGCACCTTTAACCAGTTTATCCGTGGCGGCATCGCCTTCGCCACGCCTCCGGGTACGCC
ACTGGCACCGAAAGCCCAGGAAGGCAAACACTTCCTGTTGCAGGAAAGTGAACCGAAAGAGTGGCGTGAA
TGGGGAACTGCGCTTCCCAAATAATGCCCACCTCGAGCAGATCCGGCTGCTAACAAAGCCCGAAAGGAAG
CTGAGTTGGCTGCTGCCACCGCTGAGCAATAACTAGCATAACCCCTTGGGGCCTCTAAACGGGTCTTGAG
GGGTTTTTTGCTGAAAGGAGGAACTATATCCGGATAATTCTTGAAGACGAAAGGGCCTCGTGATACGCCT
ATTTTTATAGGTTAATGTCATGATAATAATGGTTTCTTAGACGTCAGGTGGCACTTTTCGGGGAAATGTG
CGCGGAACCCCTATTTGTTTATTTTTCTAAATACATTCAAATATGTATCCGCTCATGAGACAATAACCCT
GATAAATGCTTCAATAATATTGAAAAAGGAAGAGTATGAGTATTCAACATTTCCGTGTCGCCCTTATTCC
CTTTTTTGCGGCATTTTGCCTTCCTGTTTTTGCTCACCCAGAAACGCTGGTGAAAGTAAAAGATGCTGAA
GATCAGTTGGGTGCACGAGTGGGTTACATCGAACTGGATCTCAACAGCGGTAAGATCCTTGAGAGTTTTC
GCCCCGAAGAACGTTTTCCAATGATGAGCACTTTTAAAGTTCTGCTATGTGGCGCGGTATTATCCCGTGT
TGACGCCGGGCAAGAGCAACTCGGTCGCCGCATACACTATTCTCAGAATGACTTGGTTGAGTACTCACCA
GTCACAGAAAAGCATCTTACGGATGGCATGACAGTAAGAGAATTATGCAGTGCTGCCATAACCATGAGTG
ATAACACTGCGGCCAACTTACTTCTGACAACGATCGGAGGACCGAAGGAGCTAACCGCTTTTTTGCACAA
CATGGGGGATCATGTAACTCGCCTTGATCGTTGGGAACCGGAGCTGAATGAAGCCATACCAAACGACGAG
CGTGACACCACGATGCCTGCAGCAATGGCAACAACGTTGCGCAAACTATTAACTGGCGAACTACTTACTC
TAGCTTCCCGGCAACAATTAATAGACTGGATGGAGGCGGATAAAGTTGCAGGACCACTTCTGCGCTCGGC
CCTTCCGGCTGGCTGGTTTATTGCTGATAAATCTGGAGCCGGTGAGCGTGGGTCTCGCGGTATCATTGCA
GCACTGGGGCCAGATGGTAAGCCCTCCCGTATCGTAGTTATCTACACGACGGGGAGTCAGGCAACTATGG
ATGAACGAAATAGACAGATCGCTGAGATAGGTGCCTCACTGATTAAGCATTGGTAACTGTCAGACCAAGT
TTACTCATATATACTTTAGATTGATTTAAAACTTCATTTTTAATTTAAAAGGATCTAGGTGAAGATCCTT
TTTGATAATCTCATGACCAAAATCCCTTAACGTGAGTTTTCGTTCCACTGAGCGTCAGACCCCGTAGAAA
AGATCAAAGGATCTTCTTGAGATCCTTTTTTTCTGCGCGTAATCTGCTGCTTGCAAACAAAAAAACCACC
GCTACCAGCGGTGGTTTGTTTGCCGGATCAAGAGCTACCAACTCTTTTTCCGAAGGTAACTGGCTTCAGC
AGAGCGCAGATACCAAATACTGTCCTTCTAGTGTAGCCGTAGTTAGGCCACCACTTCAAGAACTCTGTAG
CACCGCCTACATACCTCGCTCTGCTAATCCTGTTACCAGTGGCTGCTGCCAGTGGCGATAAGTCGTGTCT
TACCGGGTTGGACTCAAGACGATAGTTACCGGATAAGGCGCAGCGGTCGGGCTGAACGGGGGGTTCGTGC
ACACAGCCCAGCTTGGAGCGAACGACCTACACCGAACTGAGATACCTACAGCGTGAGCTATGAGAAAGCG
CCACGCTTCCCGAAGGGAGAAAGGCGGACAGGTATCCGGTAAGCGGCAGGGTCGGAACAGGAGAGCGCAC
GAGGGAGCTTCCAGGGGGAAACGCCTGGTATCTTTATAGTCCTGTCGGGTTTCGCCACCTCTGACTTGAG
CGTCGATTTTTGTGATGCTCGTCAGGGGGGCGGAGCCTATGGAAAAACGCCAGCAACGCGGCCTTTTTAC
GGT
Features (pLannotate 1.2.2; 13 found; start..end, strand, type, name):
     20..153     +  rep_origin     RSF ori (fragment): Plasmids containing the RSF 1030 origin of replication can be propagated in E. coli cells that contain additional plasmids with compatible origins.
    158..297     -  misc_feature   bom: basis of mobility region from pBR322
    399..590     -  CDS            rop: Rop protein, which maintains plasmids at low copy number; rop
    607..987     +  CDS            YPB1_ECOLX: Protein predicted: Swiss-Prot protein existence level 4. From Escherichia coli.
   1099..1117    +  promoter       T7 promoter: promoter for bacteriophage T7 RNA polymerase
   1149..1171    +  RBS            RBS: efficient ribosome binding site from bacteriophage T7 gene 10 (Olins and Rangwala, 1989)
   1179..2459    +  CDS            yebS: YEBS_ECOLI - Experimental evidence at protein level: Swiss-Prot protein existence level 1. Component of a transport pathway that contributes to membrane integrity. From Escherichia coli (strain K12).
   2431..5061    +  CDS            yebT: YEBT_ECOLI - Experimental evidence at protein level: Swiss-Prot protein existence level 1. Component of a transport pathway that contributes to membrane integrity (PubMed:27795327). May directly span the intermembrane space, facilitating the transport of substrates across the periplasm (Probable). From Escherichia coli (strain K12).
   5086..5135    +  CDS            SET1 (fragment): solubility-enhancement tag derived from T7 phage gene 10B
   5143..5190    +  terminator     T7 terminator: transcription terminator for bacteriophage T7 RNA polymerase
   5321..5425    +  promoter       AmpR promoter: bla
   5426..6286    +  CDS            AmpR: β-lactamase; bla; confers resistance to ampicillin, carbenicillin, and related antibiotics
   6457..7045    +  rep_origin     ori: high-copy-number ColE1/pMB1/pBR322/pUC origin of replication
