[The description below was written by a language model from this plasmid's Addgene catalogue record and pLannotate feature annotations shown in this document.]
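Description:
pBEL1858 is a bacterial expression plasmid built on the pET17b backbone that carries the Escherichia coli letAB operon with a point mutation in LetB (L246N). The sequenced construct is about 7.1 kb. It is propagated in E. coli through a ColE1/pMB1-type origin and selected with ampicillin via the β-lactamase gene under its own promoter. The catalogue lists it as high copy, although the annotation also detects pBR322-derived backbone elements, including the bom mobility region and a rop coding sequence. A short match annotated as an RSF origin fragment is probably just similarity within the backbone, not a second functional replicon.

The payload sits between a T7 promoter with the phage T7 gene 10 ribosome binding site and a T7 terminator. The two open reading frames are annotated under their older names, yebS (LetA) and yebT (LetB), and overlap slightly, which is consistent with the native operon arrangement being retained. LetA and LetB are described as components of a transport pathway that contributes to membrane integrity. LetB is thought to span the periplasm and to form a tunnel for lipid movement across the cell envelope. A small fragment annotated as a T7 gene 10B-derived solubility tag lies downstream of yebT. It appears to be residual vector sequence, and the record lists no tags on either protein.

The stated purpose is complementation. The plasmid supplies LetA together with the LetB L246N variant so that the functional effect of this substitution can be assessed, presumably in strains lacking the native genes. The record does not specify the host strain or the assay conditions.
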