Addgene plasmid #139905: pBEL1858
Purpose: Complementation plasmid for LetAB with LetB mutant L246N
Depositing lab: Gira Bhabha & Damian Ekiert. Depositing organization: NYU Grossman School of Medicine. Publication: LetB Structure Reveals a Tunnel for Lipid Transport across the Bacterial Envelope. Isom GL, Coudray N, MacRae MR, McManus CT, Ekiert DC, Bhabha G. Cell. 2020 Apr 30;181(3):653-664.e19. doi: 10.1016/j.cell.2020.03.030. PubMed 32359438.
Backbone
  Vector backbone: pET17b
  Vector type: Bacterial Expression
Growth in bacteria
  Bacterial resistance: Ampicillin, 100 μg/mL
  Growth temperature: 37°C
  Growth strain: DH5alpha
  Copy number: High Copy
Gene/Insert
  Gene/Insert name: LetAB
  Species: E. coli
  Mutation: LetA-LetB(L246N)
  Cloning method: Gibson Cloning
Terms and licenses: Academic/Nonprofit Terms; Industry Terms: Not Available to Industry
Depositor comments: Please visit https://www.biorxiv.org/content/10.1101/748145v1 for bioRxiv preprint.
How to cite: pBEL1858 was a gift from Gira Bhabha & Damian Ekiert (Addgene plasmid # 139905 ; http://n2t.net/addgene:139905 ; RRID:Addgene_139905)
